Addgene plasmid #119875: pXPR_sgGFP3
Purpose: gRNA expression vector
Depositing lab: William Hahn. Depositing organization: Dana-Farber Cancer Institute. Publication: An alternative splicing switch in FLNB promotes the mesenchymal cell state in human breast cancer. Li J, Choi PS, Chaffer CL, Labella K, Hwang JH, Giacomelli AO, Kim JW, Ilic N, Doench JG, Ly SH, Dai C, Hagel K, Hong AL, Gjoerup O, Goel S, Ge JY, Root DE, Zhao JJ, Brooks AN, Weinberg RA, Hahn WC. Elife. 2018 Jul 30;7. pii: 37184. doi: 10.7554/eLife.37184. 37184 PubMed 30059005.
Backbone
  Vector backbone: pXRP_BRD003
  Backbone manufacturer: Broad Institute
  Vector type: Mammalian Expression, Lentiviral
  Selectable markers: Puromycin
Growth in bacteria
  Bacterial resistance: Ampicillin, 100 μg/mL
  Growth temperature: 37°C
  Growth strain: NEB Stable
  Copy number: High Copy
Gene/Insert
  Gene/Insert name: sgGFP
  gRNA/shRNA sequence: AGCTGGACGGCGACGTAAA
  Species: Synthetic
  Cloning method: Unknown
  Sequencing primers: 5′ LKO.1 5'
Terms and licenses: Academic/Nonprofit Terms; Industry Terms: Not Available to Industry
How to cite: pXPR_sgGFP3 was a gift from William Hahn (Addgene plasmid # 119875 ; http://n2t.net/addgene:119875 ; RRID:Addgene_119875)
