[The description below was written by a language model from this plasmid's Addgene catalogue record and pLannotate feature annotations shown in this document.]
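Description:
pXPR_sgGFP3 is a third-generation-style, self-inactivating lentiviral guide RNA expression plasmid built on a Broad Institute backbone (recorded as pXRP_BRD003) and intended for delivery into mammalian cells. It is propagated in E. coli through a high-copy ColE1/pUC-type origin with ampicillin selection (AmpR under its own bla promoter). The backbone also retains an f1 origin, lac promoter/operator remnants, T7 and T3 promoters, and an SV40 origin and polyadenylation signal outside the viral region. The lentiviral genome is transcribed from a chimeric RSV promoter fused to a truncated HIV-1 5' LTR. This is followed by the Ψ packaging signal with a partial gag fragment, the Rev response element for Rev-dependent nuclear export, a cPPT/CTS element, and a ΔU3 3' LTR, which inactivates LTR promoter activity after integration.

The payload consists of two expression units. A human U6 RNA polymerase III promoter drives a synthetic GFP-targeting spacer fused to the Streptococcus pyogenes Cas9 guide RNA scaffold. The short stretch annotated as an mVenus-derived fragment between the promoter and the scaffold is simply this spacer matching a GFP-family coding sequence. Downstream, the EF-1α core promoter with its intron A drives puromycin N-acetyltransferase, allowing selection of transduced cells, and a WPRE enhances transcript expression. No Cas9 coding sequence is annotated, so the nuclease must be supplied separately. The record states the purpose only as gRNA expression. A GFP-directed guide of this kind can serve to knock out a GFP reporter or as a control guide against a non-endogenous target in CRISPR experiments, though the record does not specify either use.
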