Features (pLannotate 1.2.2; 30 found; start..end, strand, type, name):
      9..35      +  CDS            Rev (fragment): human immunodeficiency virus 1 (HIV-1) Rev protein; rev; enhances nuclear export of unspliced and incompletely spliced viral mRNAs
     39..279     +  promoter       U6 promoter: RNA polymerase III promoter for human U6 snRNA
    287..307     +  CDS            VN155(I152L) (fragment): improved N-terminal fragment of mVenus for use in bimolecular fluorescence complementation (BiFC) (Kodama and Hu, 2010)
    308..383     +  misc_RNA       gRNA scaffold: guide RNA scaffold for the Streptococcus pyogenes CRISPR/Cas9 system
    439..556     +  misc_feature   cPPT/CTS: central polypurine tract and central termination sequence of HIV-1
    622..688     +  CDS            small t antigen (fragment): SV40 (simian virus 40) small t antigen
    714..925     +  promoter       EF-1α core promoter: core promoter for human elongation factor EF-1α
    926..1864    +  intron         EF-1α intron A: intron upstream of the start codon of human EF-1α
   1886..2485    +  CDS            PuroR (fragment): puromycin N-acetyltransferase; pac from Streptomyces; confers resistance to puromycin
   2501..3089    +  misc_feature   WPRE: woodchuck hepatitis virus posttranscriptional regulatory element
   3140..3159    +  misc_feature   cPPT/CTS (fragment): central polypurine tract and central termination sequence of HIV-1
   3161..3394    +  LTR            3' LTR (ΔU3): self-inactivating 3' long terminal repeat (LTR) from HIV-1
   3472..3593    +  polyA_signal   SV40 poly(A) signal: SV40 polyadenylation signal
   3633..3768    +  rep_origin     SV40 ori: SV40 origin of replication
   3789..3807    -  promoter       T7 promoter: promoter for bacteriophage T7 RNA polymerase
   3815..3970    +  CDS            lacZα (fragment): LacZα fragment of β-galactosidase; lacZ fragment
   3975..4403    +  rep_origin     f1 ori (sequence partly withheld): f1 bacteriophage origin of replication; arrow indicates direction of (+) strand synthesis
   4456..4560    +  promoter       AmpR promoter: bla
   4561..5421    +  CDS            AmpR: β-lactamase; bla; confers resistance to ampicillin, carbenicillin, and related antibiotics
   5592..6180    +  rep_origin     ori: high-copy-number ColE1/pMB1/pBR322/pUC origin of replication
   6363..6455    +  CDS            lacI (fragment): lac repressor; lacI; The lac repressor binds to the lac operator to inhibit transcription in E. coli. This inhibition can be relieved by adding lactose or isopropyl-β-D-thiogalactopyranoside (IPTG).
   6468..6489    +  protein_bind   CAP binding site: CAP binding activates transcription in the presence of cAMP. E. coli catabolite activator protein
   6504..6534    +  promoter       lac promoter: promoter for the E. coli lac operon
   6542..6558    +  protein_bind   lac operator: The lac repressor binds to the lac operator to inhibit transcription in E. coli. This inhibition can be relieved by adding lactose or isopropyl-β-D-thiogalactopyranoside (IPTG). lac repressor encoded by lacI
   6603..6621    +  promoter       T3 promoter: promoter for bacteriophage T3 RNA polymerase
   6649..6875    +  promoter       RSV promoter: Rous sarcoma virus enhancer/promoter
   6876..7056    +  LTR            5' LTR (truncated): truncated 5' long terminal repeat (LTR) from HIV-1
   7103..7228    +  misc_feature   HIV-1 Ψ: packaging signal of human immunodeficiency virus type 1
   7212..7575    +  CDS            HIV-1 gag (fragment): gag protein from human immunodeficiency virus 1; gag
   7721..7954    +  misc_feature   RRE: The Rev response element (RRE) of HIV-1 allows for Rev-dependent mRNA export from the nucleus to the cytoplasm.
>Addgene plasmid #119875 | pXPR_sgGFP3 | addgene full sequence | sequence record 231646 | Addgene NGS Result
CGTTTCAGACCCACCTCCCAACCCCGAGGGGACCCAGAGAGGGCCTATTTCCCATGATTCCTTCATATTT
GCATATACGATACAAGGCTGTTAGAGAGATAATTAGAATTAATTTGACTGTAAACACAAAGATATTAGTA
CAAAATACGTGACGTAGAAAGTAATAATTTCTTGGGTAGTTTGCAGTTTTAAAATTATGTTTTAAAATGG
ACTATCATATGCTTACCGTAACTTGAAAGTATTTCGATTTCTTGGCTTTATATATCTTGTGGAAAGGACG
AAACACCGAGCTGGACGGCGACGTAAAGTTTTAGAGCTAGAAATAGCAAGTTAAAATAAGGCTAGTCCGT
TATCAACTTGAAAAAGTGGCACCGAGTCGGTGCTTTTTTAAGCTTGGCGTAACTAGATCTTGAGACAAAT
GGCAGTATTCATCCACAATTTTAAAAGAAAAGGGGGGATTGGGGGGTACAGTGCAGGGGAAAGAATAGTA
GACATAATAGCAACAGACATACAAACTAAAGAATTACAAAAACAAATTACAAAAATTCAAAATTTTCGGG
TTTATTACAGGGACAGCAGAGATCCACTTTGGCGCCGGCTCGAGGGGGCCCGGGTGCAAAGATGGATAAA
GTTTTAAACAGAGAGGAATCTTTGCAGCTAATGGACCTTCTAGGTCTTGAAAGGAGTGGGAATTGGCTCC
GGTGCCCGTCAGTGGGCAGAGCGCACATCGCCCACAGTCCCCGAGAAGTTGGGGGGAGGGGTCGGCAATT
GATCCGGTGCCTAGAGAAGGTGGCGCGGGGTAAACTGGGAAAGTGATGTCGTGTACTGGCTCCGCCTTTT
TCCCGAGGGTGGGGGAGAACCGTATATAAGTGCAGTAGTCGCCGTGAACGTTCTTTTTCGCAACGGGTTT
GCCGCCAGAACACAGGTAAGTGCCGTGTGTGGTTCCCGCGGGCCTGGCCTCTTTACGGGTTATGGCCCTT
GCGTGCCTTGAATTACTTCCACCTGGCTGCAGTACGTGATTCTTGATCCCGAGCTTCGGGTTGGAAGTGG
GTGGGAGAGTTCGAGGCCTTGCGCTTAAGGAGCCCCTTCGCCTCGTGCTTGAGTTGAGGCCTGGCCTGGG
CGCTGGGGCCGCCGCGTGCGAATCTGGTGGCACCTTCGCGCCTGTCTCGCTGCTTTCGATAAGTCTCTAG
CCATTTAAAATTTTTGATGACCTGCTGCGACGCTTTTTTTCTGGCAAGATAGTCTTGTAAATGCGGGCCA
AGATCTGCACACTGGTATTTCGGTTTTTGGGGCCGCGGGCGGCGACGGGGCCCGTGCGTCCCAGCGCACA
TGTTCGGCGAGGCGGGGCCTGCGAGCGCGGCCACCGAGAATCGGACGGGGGTAGTCTCAAGCTGGCCGGC
CTGCTCTGGTGCCTGGCCTCGCGCCGCCGTGTATCGCCCCGCCCTGGGCGGCAAGGCTGGCCCGGTCGGC
ACCAGTTGCGTGAGCGGAAAGATGGCCGCTTCCCGGCCCTGCTGCAGGGAGCTCAAAATGGAGGACGCGG
CGCTCGGGAGAGCGGGCGGGTGAGTCACCCACACAAAGGAAAAGGGCCTTTCCGTCCTCAGCCGTCGCTT
CATGTGACTCCACGGAGTACCGGGCGCCGTCCAGGCACCTCGATTAGTTCTCGAGCTTTTGGAGTACGTC
GTCTTTAGGTTGGGGGGAGGGGTTTTATGCGATGGAGTTTCCCCACACTGAGTGGGTGGAGACTGAAGTT
AGGCCAGCTTGGCACTTGATGTAATTCTCCTTGGAATTTGCCCTTTTTGAGTTTGGATCTTGGTTCATTC
TCAAGCCTCAGACAGTGGTTCAAAGTTTTTTTCTTCCATTTCAGGTGTCGTGACGTACGGCCACCATGAC
CGAGTACAAGCCCACGGTGCGCCTCGCCACCCGCGACGACGTCCCCAGGGCCGTACGCACCCTCGCCGCC
GCGTTCGCCGACTACCCCGCCACGCGCCACACCGTCGATCCGGACCGCCACATCGAGCGGGTCACCGAGC
TGCAAGAACTCTTCCTCACGCGCGTCGGGCTCGACATCGGCAAGGTGTGGGTCGCGGACGACGGCGCCGC
CGTGGCGGTCTGGACCACGCCGGAGAGCGTCGAAGCGGGGGCGGTGTTCGCCGAGATCGGCCCGCGCATG
GCCGAGTTGAGCGGTTCCCGGCTGGCCGCGCAGCAACAGATGGAAGGCCTCCTGGCGCCGCACCGGCCCA
AGGAGCCCGCGTGGTTCCTGGCCACCGTCGGAGTCTCGCCCGACCACCAGGGCAAGGGTCTGGGCAGCGC
CGTCGTGCTCCCCGGAGTGGAGGCGGCCGAGCGCGCCGGGGTGCCCGCCTTCCTGGAGACCTCCGCGCCC
CGCAACCTCCCCTTCTACGAGCGGCTCGGCTTCACCGTCACCGCCGACGTCGAGGTGCCCGAAGGACCGC
GCACCTGGTGCATGACCCGCAAGCCCGGTGCCTGAACGCGTTAAGTCGACAATCAACCTCTGGATTACAA
AATTTGTGAAAGATTGACTGGTATTCTTAACTATGTTGCTCCTTTTACGCTATGTGGATACGCTGCTTTA
ATGCCTTTGTATCATGCTATTGCTTCCCGTATGGCTTTCATTTTCTCCTCCTTGTATAAATCCTGGTTGC
TGTCTCTTTATGAGGAGTTGTGGCCCGTTGTCAGGCAACGTGGCGTGGTGTGCACTGTGTTTGCTGACGC
AACCCCCACTGGTTGGGGCATTGCCACCACCTGTCAGCTCCTTTCCGGGACTTTCGCTTTCCCCCTCCCT
ATTGCCACGGCGGAACTCATCGCCGCCTGCCTTGCCCGCTGCTGGACAGGGGCTCGGCTGTTGGGCACTG
ACAATTCCGTGGTGTTGTCGGGGAAATCATCGTCCTTTCCTTGGCTGCTCGCCTGTGTTGCCACCTGGAT
TCTGCGCGGGACGTCCTTCTGCTACGTCCCTTCGGCCCTCAATCCAGCGGACCTTCCTTCCCGCGGCCTG
CTGCCGGCTCTGCGGCCTCTTCCGCGTCTTCGCCTTCGCCCTCAGACGAGTCGGATCTCCCTTTGGGCCG
CCTCCCCGCGTCGACTTTAAGACCAATGACTTACAAGGCAGCTGTAGATCTTAGCCACTTTTTAAAAGAA
AAGGGGGGACTGGAAGGGCTAATTCACTCCCAACGAAGACAAGATCTGCTTTTTGCTTGTACTGGGTCTC
TCTGGTTAGACCAGATCTGAGCCTGGGAGCTCTCTGGCTAACTAGGGAACCCACTGCTTAAGCCTCAATA
AAGCTTGCCTTGAGTGCTTCAAGTAGTGTGTGCCCGTCTGTTGTGTGACTCTGGTAACTAGAGATCCCTC
AGACCCTTTTAGTCAGTGTGGAAAATCTCTAGCAGTACGTATAGTAGTTCATGTCATCTTATTATTCAGT
ATTTATAACTTGCAAAGAAATGAATATCAGAGAGTGAGAGGAACTTGTTTATTGCAGCTTATAATGGTTA
CAAATAAAGCAATAGCATCACAAATTTCACAAATAAAGCATTTTTTTCACTGCATTCTAGTTGTGGTTTG
TCCAAACTCATCAATGTATCTTATCATGTCTGGCTCTAGCTATCCCGCCCCTAACTCCGCCCATCCCGCC
CCTAACTCCGCCCAGTTCCGCCCATTCTCCGCCCCATGGCTGACTAATTTTTTTTATTTATGCAGAGGCC
GAGGCCGCCTCGGCCTCTGAGCTATTCCAGAAGTAGTGAGGAGGCTTTTTTGGAGGCCTAGGGACGTACC
CAATTCGCCCTATAGTGAGTCGTATTACGCGCGCTCACTGGCCGTCGTTTTACAACGTCGTGACTGGGAA
AACCCTGGCGTTACCCAACTTAATCGCCTTGCAGCACATCCCCCTTTCGCCAGCTGGCGTAATAGCGAAG
AGGCCCGCACCGATCGCCCTTCCCAACAGTTGCGCAGCCTGAATGGCGAATGGG
[124 nt withheld, positions 3975-4098]
C
[91 nt withheld, positions 4100-4190]
A
[49 nt withheld, positions 4192-4240]
CCTTTGACGTTGGAGTCCACGTTCTTT
[37 nt withheld, positions 4268-4304]
ACCCTATCTCGGTCTATTCTTTTGATTTATAAGGGATTTTGCCGATTTCGGCCTATTGGTTAAAAAATGA
GCTGATTTAACAAAAATTTAACGCGAATTTTAACAAAATATTAACGCTTACAATTTAGGTGGCACTTTTC
GGGGAAATGTGCGCGGAACCCCTATTTGTTTATTTTTCTAAATACATTCAAATATGTATCCGCTCATGAG
ACAATAACCCTGATAAATGCTTCAATAATATTGAAAAAGGAAGAGTATGAGTATTCAACATTTCCGTGTC
GCCCTTATTCCCTTTTTTGCGGCATTTTGCCTTCCTGTTTTTGCTCACCCAGAAACGCTGGTGAAAGTAA
AAGATGCTGAAGATCAGTTGGGTGCACGAGTGGGTTACATCGAACTGGATCTCAACAGCGGTAAGATCCT
TGAGAGTTTTCGCCCCGAAGAACGTTTTCCAATGATGAGCACTTTTAAAGTTCTGCTATGTGGCGCGGTA
TTATCCCGTATTGACGCCGGGCAAGAGCAACTCGGTCGCCGCATACACTATTCTCAGAATGACTTGGTTG
AGTACTCACCAGTCACAGAAAAGCATCTTACGGATGGCATGACAGTAAGAGAATTATGCAGTGCTGCCAT
AACCATGAGTGATAACACTGCGGCCAACTTACTTCTGACAACGATCGGAGGACCGAAGGAGCTAACCGCT
TTTTTGCACAACATGGGGGATCATGTAACTCGCCTTGATCGTTGGGAACCGGAGCTGAATGAAGCCATAC
CAAACGACGAGCGTGACACCACGATGCCTGTAGCAATGGCAACAACGTTGCGCAAACTATTAACTGGCGA
ACTACTTACTCTAGCTTCCCGGCAACAATTAATAGACTGGATGGAGGCGGATAAAGTTGCAGGACCACTT
CTGCGCTCGGCCCTTCCGGCTGGCTGGTTTATTGCTGATAAATCTGGAGCCGGTGAGCGTGGGTCTCGCG
GTATCATTGCAGCACTGGGGCCAGATGGTAAGCCCTCCCGTATCGTAGTTATCTACACGACGGGGAGTCA
GGCAACTATGGATGAACGAAATAGACAGATCGCTGAGATAGGTGCCTCACTGATTAAGCATTGGTAACTG
TCAGACCAAGTTTACTCATATATACTTTAGATTGATTTAAAACTTCATTTTTAATTTAAAAGGATCTAGG
TGAAGATCCTTTTTGATAATCTCATGACCAAAATCCCTTAACGTGAGTTTTCGTTCCACTGAGCGTCAGA
CCCCGTAGAAAAGATCAAAGGATCTTCTTGAGATCCTTTTTTTCTGCGCGTAATCTGCTGCTTGCAAACA
AAAAAACCACCGCTACCAGCGGTGGTTTGTTTGCCGGATCAAGAGCTACCAACTCTTTTTCCGAAGGTAA
CTGGCTTCAGCAGAGCGCAGATACCAAATACTGTTCTTCTAGTGTAGCCGTAGTTAGGCCACCACTTCAA
GAACTCTGTAGCACCGCCTACATACCTCGCTCTGCTAATCCTGTTACCAGTGGCTGCTGCCAGTGGCGAT
AAGTCGTGTCTTACCGGGTTGGACTCAAGACGATAGTTACCGGATAAGGCGCAGCGGTCGGGCTGAACGG
GGGGTTCGTGCACACAGCCCAGCTTGGAGCGAACGACCTACACCGAACTGAGATACCTACAGCGTGAGCT
ATGAGAAAGCGCCACGCTTCCCGAAGGGAGAAAGGCGGACAGGTATCCGGTAAGCGGCAGGGTCGGAACA
GGAGAGCGCACGAGGGAGCTTCCAGGGGGAAACGCCTGGTATCTTTATAGTCCTGTCGGGTTTCGCCACC
TCTGACTTGAGCGTCGATTTTTGTGATGCTCGTCAGGGGGGCGGAGCCTATGGAAAAACGCCAGCAACGC
GGCCTTTTTACGGTTCCTGGCCTTTTGCTGGCCTTTTGCTCACATGTTCTTTCCTGCGTTATCCCCTGAT
TCTGTGGATAACCGTATTACCGCCTTTGAGTGAGCTGATACCGCTCGCCGCAGCCGAACGACCGAGCGCA
GCGAGTCAGTGAGCGAGGAAGCGGAAGAGCGCCCAATACGCAAACCGCCTCTCCCCGCGCGTTGGCCGAT
TCATTAATGCAGCTGGCACGACAGGTTTCCCGACTGGAAAGCGGGCAGTGAGCGCAACGCAATTAATGTG
AGTTAGCTCACTCATTAGGCACCCCAGGCTTTACACTTTATGCTTCCGGCTCGTATGTTGTGTGGAATTG
TGAGCGGATAACAATTTCACACAGGAAACAGCTATGACCATGATTACGCCAAGCGCGCAATTAACCCTCA
CTAAAGGGAACAAAAGCTGGAGCTGCAAGCTTAATGTAGTCTTATGCAATACTCTTGTAGTCTTGCAACA
TGGTAACGATGAGTTAGCAACATGCCTTACAAGGAGAGAAAAAGCACCGTGCATGCCGATTGGTGGAAGT
AAGGTGGTACGATCGTGCCTTATTAGGAAGGCAACAGACGGGTCTGACATGGATTGGACGAACCACTGAA
TTGCCGCATTGCAGAGATATTGTATTTAAGTGCCTAGCTCGATACATAAACGGGTCTCTCTGGTTAGACC
AGATCTGAGCCTGGGAGCTCTCTGGCTAACTAGGGAACCCACTGCTTAAGCCTCAATAAAGCTTGCCTTG
AGTGCTTCAAGTAGTGTGTGCCCGTCTGTTGTGTGACTCTGGTAACTAGAGATCCCTCAGACCCTTTTAG
TCAGTGTGGAAAATCTCTAGCAGTGGCGCCCGAACAGGGACTTGAAAGCGAAAGGGAAACCAGAGGAGCT
CTCTCGACGCAGGACTCGGCTTGCTGAAGCGCGCACGGCAAGAGGCGAGGGGCGGCGACTGGTGAGTACG
CCAAAAATTTTGACTAGCGGAGGCTAGAAGGAGAGAGATGGGTGCGAGAGCGTCAGTATTAAGCGGGGGA
GAATTAGATCGCGATGGGAAAAAATTCGGTTAAGGCCAGGGGGAAAGAAAAAATATAAATTAAAACATAT
AGTATGGGCAAGCAGGGAGCTAGAACGATTCGCAGTTAATCCTGGCCTGTTAGAAACATCAGAAGGCTGT
AGACAAATACTGGGACAGCTACAACCATCCCTTCAGACAGGATCAGAAGAACTTAGATCATTATATAATA
CAGTAGCAACCCTCTATTGTGTGCATCAAAGGATAGAGATAAAAGACACCAAGGAAGCTTTAGACAAGAT
AGAGGAAGAGCAAAACAAAAGTAAGACCACCGCACAGCAAGCGGCCGCTGATCTTCAGACCTGGAGGAGG
AGATATGAGGGACAATTGGAGAAGTGAATTATATAAATATAAAGTAGTAAAAATTGAACCATTAGGAGTA
GCACCCACCAAGGCAAAGAGAAGAGTGGTGCAGAGAGAAAAAAGAGCAGTGGGAATAGGAGCTTTGTTCC
TTGGGTTCTTGGGAGCAGCAGGAAGCACTATGGGCGCAGCGTCAATGACGCTGACGGTACAGGCCAGACA
ATTATTGTCTGGTATAGTGCAGCAGCAGAACAATTTGCTGAGGGCTATTGAGGCGCAACAGCATCTGTTG
CAACTCACAGTCTGGGGCATCAAGCAGCTCCAGGCAAGAATCCTGGCTGTGGAAAGATACCTAAAGGATC
AACAGCTCCTGGGGATTTGGGGTTGCTCTGGAAAACTCATTTGCACCACTGCTGTGCCTTGGAATGCTAG
TTGGAGTAATAAATCTCTGGAACAGATTTGGAATCACACGACCTGGATGGAGTGGGACAGAGAAATTAAC
AATTACACAAGCTTAATACACTCCTTAATTGAAGAATCGCAAAACCAGCAAGAAAAGAATGAACAAGAAT
TATTGGAATTAGATAAATGGGCAAGTTTGTGGAATTGGTTTAACATAACAAATTGGCTGTGGTATATAAA
ATTATTCATAATGATAGTAGGAGGCTTGGTAGGTTTAAGAATAGTTTTTGCTGTACTTTCTATAGTGAAT
AGAGTTAGGCAGGGATATTCACCATTAT
