>Addgene plasmid #119875 | pXPR_sgGFP3 | depositor partial sequence | sequence record 227305 | pXPR_sgGFP3 sequence 1274 bps
NNGNCTGTGGGGGCCGGGCGATTCGATTCTTGGCTTTATATATCTTGTGGAAAGGACGAAACACCGAGCT
GGACGGCGACGTAAAGTTTTAGAGCTAGAAATAGCAAGTTAAAATAAGGCTAGTCCGTTATCAACTTGAA
AAAGTGGCACCGAGTCGGTGCTTTTTTAAGCTTGGCGTAACTAGATCTTGAGACAAATGGCAGTATTCAT
CCACAATTTTAAAAGAAAAGGGGGGATTGGGGGGTACAGTGCAGGGGAAAGAATAGTAGACATAATAGCA
ACAGACATACAAACTAAAGAATTACAAAAACAAATTACAAAAATTCAAAATTTTCGGGTTTATTACAGGG
ACAGCAGAGATCCACTTTGGCGCCGGCTCGAGGGGGCCCGGGTGCAAAGATGGATAAAGTTTTAAACAGA
GAGGAATCTTTGCAGCTAATGGACCTTCTAGGTCTTGAAAGGAGTGGGAATTGGCTCCGGTGCCCGTCAG
TGGGCAGAGCGCACATCGCCCACAGTCCCCGAGAAGTTGGGGGGAGGGGTCGGCAATTGATCCGGTGCCT
AGAGAAGGTGGCGCGGGGTAAACTGGGAAAGTGATGTCGTGTACTGGCTCCGCCTTTTTCCCGAGGGTGG
GGGAGAACCGTATATAAGTGCAGTAGTCGCCGTGAACGTTCTTTTTCGCAACGGGTTTGCCGCCAGAACA
CAGGTAAGTGCCGTGTGTGGTTCCCGCGGGCCTGGCCTCTTTACGGGTTATGGCCCTTGCGTGCCTTGAA
TTACTTCCACCTGGCTGCAGTACGTGATTCTTGATCCCGAGCTTCGGGTTGGAAGTGGGTGGGAGAGTTC
GAGGCCTTGCGCTTAAGGAGCCCCTTCGCCTCGTGCTTGAGTTGAGGCCTGGCCTGGCGCTGGGGCCGCC
GCGTGCGAATCTGGTGGCACCTTCGCGCCTGTCTCGCTGCTTTCGATAAGTCTCTAGCCATTTAAATTTT
GATGACCTGCTGCGACGCTTTTTTTCTGGCAAGATAGTCTGTAAATGCGGCCAGATCTGCACACTGGTAT
TTCGTTTGGGGCCGCGGCGGCGACGGGCCCGGTGCGTCCAGGCACATGTTCGGCGGGCGGGCCTGCAGCC
GGCACGGAGATCGACGGGTAGTCTCAAGCTGGCGGCTGCTCTGGCTGGCCTCCGCCGCGNNTCCCCGCCT
TGGCGCAGCTGCNGTGNCNNNCGTGAGCNAAGTGGCCNTCGNCTGTCGAGGAGACACAATTGGGNNNCGN
GCTCTCTNGGAAGC
